Addgene plasmid #239926: LLP1004
Purpose: sgRNA compatible with TCTP-SynPro-07 and CaMV 35S-SynPro-12 as Level-0 part (Golden Gate cloning)
Depositing lab: Ryan Lister. Depositing organization: University of Western Australia. Publication: CRISPRi-based circuits to control gene expression in plants. Khan MA, Herring G, Zhu JY, Oliva M, Fourie E, Johnston B, Zhang Z, Potter J, Pineda L, Pflueger J, Swain T, Pflueger C, Lloyd JPB, Secco D, Small I, Kidd BN, Lister R. Nat Biotechnol. 2025 Mar;43(3):416-430. doi: 10.1038/s41587-024-02236-w. Epub 2024 May 20. PubMed 38769424.
Backbone
  Vector backbone: pAGM9121
  Vector type: Synthetic Biology
Growth in bacteria
  Bacterial resistance: Spectinomycin, 50 μg/mL
  Growth temperature: 30°C
  Growth strain: DH5alpha
  Copy number: High Copy
Gene/Insert
  Gene/Insert name: sgRNA
  gRNA/shRNA sequence: Unspecified
  Species: Synthetic
  Mutation: N/A
  Cloning method: Restriction Enzyme; 5′ cloning site Unknown (unknown if destroyed)
Terms and licenses: Academic/Nonprofit Terms; Industry Terms: Not Available to Industry
How to cite: LLP1004 was a gift from Ryan Lister (Addgene plasmid # 239926 ; http://n2t.net/addgene:239926 ; RRID:Addgene_239926)
