[The description below was written by a language model from this plasmid's Addgene catalogue record and pLannotate feature annotations shown in this document.]
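Description:
LLP1004 is a small (about 2.2 kb) synthetic-biology plasmid that serves as a Level-0 part for Golden Gate modular assembly, built in the pAGM9121 backbone. It is a bacterial cloning and storage vector rather than an expression construct in its own right. It replicates in E. coli from a high-copy ColE1/pUC-type origin and is selected with spectinomycin through an aadA (aminoglycoside adenylyltransferase) gene. The annotation also detects a fragment of the class 1 integron Pc promoter and a short remnant of the gentamicin acetyltransferase gene just upstream of aadA. These are consistent with the integron-derived origin of this resistance cassette, with the Pc element probably driving marker expression, and they are not functional payload.

The insert is a synthetic single guide RNA. The only payload feature annotated is the Streptococcus pyogenes Cas9 guide RNA scaffold near the end of the sequence. The record does not specify the spacer (targeting) sequence, and no promoter or terminator for the sgRNA is annotated, which fits a Level-0 part that is meant to be joined to regulatory parts in later assembly steps. The flanking cloning sites are also not recorded.

According to the catalogue entry, the guide is designed to be compatible with two engineered synthetic promoters, TCTP-SynPro-07 and CaMV 35S-SynPro-12, meaning it presumably directs a Cas9-type protein to target sites built into those promoters. The associated work concerns CRISPR interference-based gene circuits in plants. The part is therefore intended for assembly into higher-level constructs, where the sgRNA acts as a programmable repressor input controlling expression from the matching synthetic promoters.
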