Features (pLannotate 1.2.2; 5 found; start..end, strand, type, name):
     23..46      +  promoter       Pc promoter (fragment): intI1 (promoter lies within the coding sequence); class 1 integron promoter
    222..278     +  CDS            GmR (fragment): gentamycin acetyltransferase; aacC1; confers resistance to gentamycin
    289..1076    +  CDS            SmR (fragment): aminoglycoside adenylyltransferase (Murphy, 1985); aadA; confers resistance to spectinomycin and streptomycin
   1417..2005    +  rep_origin     ori: high-copy-number ColE1/pMB1/pBR322/pUC origin of replication
   2098..2173    +  misc_RNA       gRNA scaffold: guide RNA scaffold for the Streptococcus pyogenes CRISPR/Cas9 system
>Addgene plasmid #239926 | LLP1004 | addgene full sequence | sequence record 486331 | Addgene NGS Result
GTGCCGAGGCACGAACCCAGTGGACATAAGCCTGTTCGGTTCGTAAGCTGTAATGCAAGTAGCGTATGCG
CTCACGCAACTGGTCCAGAACCTTGACCGAACGCAGCGGTGGTAACGGCGCAGTGGCGGTTTTCATGGCT
TGTTATGACTGTTTTTTTGGGGTACAGTCTATGCCTCGGGCATCCAAGCAGCAAGCGCGTTACGCCGTGG
GTCGATGTTTGATGTTATGGAGCAGCAACGATGTTACGCAGCAGGGCAGTCGCCCTAAAACAAAGTTAAA
CATCATGGGGGAAGCGGTGATCGCCGAAGTATCGACTCAACTATCAGAGGTAGTTGGCGTCATCGAGCGC
CATCTCGAACCGACGTTGCTGGCCGTACATTTGTACGGCTCCGCAGTGGATGGCGGCCTGAAGCCACACA
GCGATATTGATTTGCTGGTTACGGTGACCGTAAGGCTTGATGAAACAACGCGGCGAGCTTTGATCAACGA
CCTTTTGGAAACTTCGGCTTCCCCTGGAGAGAGCGAGATTCTCCGCGCTGTAGAAGTCACCATTGTTGTG
CACGACGACATCATTCCGTGGCGTTATCCAGCTAAGCGCGAACTGCAATTTGGAGAATGGCAGCGCAATG
ACATTCTTGCAGGTATCTTCGAGCCAGCCACGATCGACATTGATCTGGCTATCTTGCTGACAAAAGCAAG
AGAACATAGCGTTGCCTTGGTAGGTCCAGCGGCGGAGGAACTCTTTGATCCGGTTCCTGAACAGGATCTA
TTTGAGGCGCTAAATGAAACCTTAACGCTATGGAACTCGCCGCCCGACTGGGCTGGCGATGAGCGAAATG
TAGTGCTTACGTTGTCCCGCATTTGGTACAGCGCAGTAACCGGCAAAATCGCGCCGAAGGATGTCGCTGC
CGACTGGGCAATGGAGCGCCTGCCGGCCCAGTATCAGCCCGTCATACTTGAAGCTAGACAGGCTTATCTT
GGACAAGAAGAAGATCGCTTGGCCTCGCGCGCAGATCAGTTGGAAGAATTTGTCCATTACGTGAAAGGCG
AGATCACCAAGGTAGTCGGCAAATAATGTCTAGCTAGAAATTCGTTCAAGCCGACGCCGCTTCGCGGCGC
GGCTTAACTCAAGCGTTAGATGCACTAAGCACATAATTGCTCACAGCCAAACTATCAGGTCAAGTCTGCT
TTTATTATTTTTAAGCGTGCATAATAAGCCCTACACAAATTGGGAGATATATCATGCTGTCAGACCAAGT
TTACTCATATATACTTTAGATTGATTTAAAACTTCATTTTTAATTTAAAAGGATCTAGGTGAAGATCCTT
TTTGATAATCTCATGACCAAAATCCCTTAACGTGAGTTTTCGTTCCACTGAGCGTCAGACCCCGTAGAAA
AGATCAAAGGATCTTCTTGAGATCCTTTTTTTCTGCGCGTAATCTGCTGCTTGCAAACAAAAAAACCACC
GCTACCAGCGGTGGTTTGTTTGCCGGATCAAGAGCTACCAACTCTTTTTCCGAAGGTAACTGGCTTCAGC
AGAGCGCAGATACCAAATACTGTTCTTCTAGTGTAGCCGTAGTTAGGCCACCACTTCAAGAACTCTGTAG
CACCGCCTACATACCTCGCTCTGCTAATCCTGTTACCAGTGGCTGCTGCCAGTGGCGATAAGTCGTGTCT
TACCGGGTTGGACTCAAGACGATAGTTACCGGATAAGGCGCAGCGGTCGGGCTGAACGGGGGGTTCGTGC
ACACAGCCCAGCTTGGAGCGAACGACCTACACCGAACTGAGATACCTACAGCGTGAGCTATGAGAAAGCG
CCACGCTTCCCGAAGGGAGAAAGGCGGACAGGTATCCGGTAAGCGGCAGGGTCGGAACAGGAGAGCGCAC
GAGGGAGCTTCCAGGGGGAAACGCCTGGTATCTTTATAGTCCTGTCGGGTTTCGCCACCTCTGACTTGAG
CGTCGATTTTTGTGATGCTCGTCAGGGGGGCGGAGCCTATGGAAAAACGCCAGCAACGCGGCCTTTTTAC
GGTTCCTGCACTCTGTGGTCTCATACTGTTCACTGCCGTATAGGCAGTCTACCCGAGACTCAAACGGGTT
TTAGAGCTAGAAATAGCAAGTTAAAATAAGGCTAGTCCGTTATCAACTTGAAAAAGTGGCACCGAGTCGG
TGCGTTCACTGCCGTATAGGCAGGCTTCGAGACCACGAA
